Addgene plasmid #54041: mEmerald-Claudin7-C-12
Purpose: Localization: Tight Junctions, Excitation: 487, Emission: 509
Depositing lab: Michael Davidson.
Backbone
  Vector backbone: mEmerald-C1
  Backbone size w/o insert (bp): 4750
  Vector type: Mammalian Expression
  Selectable markers: Neomycin (select with G418)
Growth in bacteria
  Bacterial resistance: Kanamycin, 50 μg/mL
  Growth temperature: 37°C
  Growth strain: DH5alpha
  Copy number: High Copy
Gene/Insert
  Gene/Insert name: Claudin7
  Species: H. sapiens (human)
  Entrez Gene: CLDN7 (a.k.a. CEPTRL2, CLDN-7, CPETRL2, Hs.84359, claudin-1)
  Promoter: CMV
  Tag / fusion protein: mEmerald (N terminal on backbone)
  Cloning method: Unknown
  Sequencing primers: 5′ CMV-F; 3′ SV40pA-R
Terms and licenses: Academic/Nonprofit Terms; Industry Terms
Depositor comments: Excitation = 487; Emission = 509. Localization data: Tight Junctions
How to cite: mEmerald-Claudin7-C-12 was a gift from Michael Davidson (Addgene plasmid # 54041 ; http://n2t.net/addgene:54041 ; RRID:Addgene_54041)
