[The description below was written by a language model from this plasmid's Addgene catalogue record.]
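Description:
mEmerald-Claudin7-C-12 is a mammalian expression plasmid built on the mEmerald-C1 backbone (about 4.75 kb without the insert), designed to produce human claudin-7 (CLDN7) as a fluorescent fusion protein. Transcription is driven by the CMV promoter, a strong constitutive promoter in most mammalian cell lines. The mEmerald tag is supplied by the backbone and sits at the N terminus of the fusion, so claudin-7 is placed downstream of the fluorescent protein. The "C-12" in the name probably refers to this C1-style arrangement and a linker between the two parts, but the record does not define it. The use of an SV40 polyA reverse sequencing primer suggests an SV40 polyadenylation signal follows the insert. The cloning method is listed as unknown, and no feature table is provided, so the exact junctions and linker cannot be confirmed.

The plasmid is propagated in E. coli as a high-copy construct under kanamycin selection. In mammalian cells, a neomycin resistance marker allows G418 selection of stable transfectants. mEmerald is a bright green GFP derivative, with excitation at 487 nm and emission at 509 nm recorded here. Claudin-7 is an integral membrane component of tight junction strands, and the depositor lists tight junctions as the expected localization of the fusion. The construct is therefore mainly used as a live- or fixed-cell fluorescence microscopy marker for visualizing tight junctions in transfected mammalian cells, particularly epithelial cells that form these junctions, and for following claudin-7 distribution and dynamics.
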