>Addgene plasmid #54041 | mEmerald-Claudin7-C-12 | depositor partial sequence | sequence record 84227 | insert sequence
GACGTCAGATCCGCTAGCGCTACCGGTCGCCACCATGGTGAGCAAGGGCGAGGAGCTGTTCACCGGGGTG
GTGCCCATCCTGGTCGAGCTGGACGGCGACGTAAACGGCCACAAGTTCAGCGTGTCCGGCGAGGGCGAGG
GCGATGCCACCTACGGCAAGCTGACCCTGAAGTTCATCTGCACCACCGGCAAGCTGCCCGTGCCCTGGCC
CACCCTCGTGACCACCTTGACCTACGGCGTGCAGTGCTTCGCCCGCTACCCCGACCACATGAAGCAGCAC
GACTTCTTCAAGTCCGCCATGCCCGAAGGCTACGTCCAGGAGCGCACCATCTTCTTCAAGGACGACGGCA
ACTACAAGACCCGCGCCGAGGTGAAGTTCGAGGGCGACACCCTGGTGAACCGCATCGAGCTGAAGGGCAT
CGACTTCAAGGAGGACGGCAACATCCTGGGGCACAAGCTGGAGTACAACTACAACAGCCACAAGGTCTAT
ATCACCGCCGACAAGCAGAAGAACGGCATCAAGGTGAACTTCAAGACCCGCCACAACATCGAGGACGGCA
GCGTGCAGCTCGCCGACCACTACCAGCAGAACACCCCCATCGGCGACGGCCCCGTGCTGCTGCCCGACAA
CCACTACCTGAGCACCCAGTCCAAGCTGAGCAAAGACCCCAACGAGAAGCGCGATCACATGGTCCTGCTG
GAGTTCGTGACCGCCGCCGGGATCACTCTCGGCATGGACGAGCTGTACAAGTCCGGACTCAGATCTAGCG
GTGGCAGTGGAGGTGGCGCCAATTCGGGCCTGCAGTTGCTGGGCTTCTCCATGGCCCTGCTGGGCTGGGT
GGGTCTGGTGGCCTGCACCGCCATCCCGCAGTGGCAGATGAGCTCCTATGCGGGTGACAACATCATCACG
GCCCAGGCCATGTACAAGGGGCTGTGGATGGACTGCGTCACGCAGAGCACGGGGATGATGAGCTGCAAAA
TGTACGACTCGGTGCTCGCCCTGTCCGCGGCCTTGCAGGCCACTCGAGCCCTAATGGTGGTCTCCCTGGT
GCTGGGCTTCCTGGCCATGTTTGTGGCCACGATGGGCATGAAGTGCACGCGCTGTGGGGGAGACGACAAA
GTGAAGAAGGCCCGTATAGCCATGGGTGGAGGCATAATTTTCATCGTGGCAGGTCTTGCCACCTTGGTAG
CTTGCTCCTGGTATGGCCATCAGATTGTCACAGACTTTTATAACCCTTTGATCCCTACCAACATTAAGTA
TGAGTTTGGCCCTGCCATCTTTATTGGCTGGGCAGGGTCTGCCCTAGTCATCCTGGGAGGTGCACTGCTC
TCCTGTTCCTGTCCTGGGAATGAGAGCAAGGCTGGGTACCGTGCACCCCGCTCTTACCCTAAGTCCAACT
CTTCCAAGGAGTATGTGTGAGGATCCACCGGATCTAGATAACTGATCATAATCAGCCATACCACAT
