>Addgene plasmid #54041 | mEmerald-Claudin7-C-12 | addgene partial sequence | sequence record 88967 | EGFP-C 5'-CATGGTCCTGCTGGAGTTCGTG-3'
TCGGCATGGACGAGCTGTACAAGTCCGGACTCAGATCTAGCGGTGGCAGTGGAGGTGGCGCCAATTCGGG
CCTGCAGTTGCTGGGCTTCTCCATGGCCCTGCTGGGCTGGGTGGGTCTGGTGGCCTGCACCGCCATCCCG
CAGTGGCAGATGAGCTCCTATGCGGGTGACAACATCATCACGGCCCAGGCCATGTACAAGGGGCTGTGGA
TGGACTGCGTCACGCAGAGCACGGGGATGATGAGCTGCAAAATGTACGACTCGGTGCTCGCCCTGTCCGC
GGCCTTGCAGGCCACTCGAGCCCTAATGGTGGTCTCCCTGGTGCTGGGCTTCCTGGCCATGTTTGTGGCC
ACGATGGGCATGAAGTGCACGCGCTGTGGGGGAGACGACAAAGTGAAGAAGGCCCGTATAGCCATGGGTG
GAGGCATAATTTTCATCGTGGCAGGTCTTGCCACCTTGGTAGCTTGCTCCTGGTATGGCCATCAGATTGT
CACAGACTTTTATAACCCTTTGATCCCTACCAACATTAAGTATGAGTTTGGCCCTGCCATCTTTATTGGC
TGGGCAGGGTCTGCCCTAGTCATCCTGGGAGGTGCACTGCTCTCCTGTTCCTGTCCTGGGAATGAGAGCA
AGGCTGGGTACCGTGCACCCCGCTCTTACCCTAAGTCCAACTCTTCCAAGGAGTATGTGTGAGGATCCAC
CGGATCTAGATAACTGATCATAATCAGCCATACCACATTTGTAGAGGTTTTACTTGCTTTAAAAAACCTC
CCACACCTCCCCCTGAACCTGAAACATAAAATGAATGCAATTGTTGTTGTTAACTTGTTTATTGCAGCTT
ATAATGGTTACAAATAAAGCAATAGCATCACAAATTTCACAAATAAAGCATTTTT
